Addgene plasmid #21730: 2-Luc-Del-50
Depositing lab: Wafik El-Deiry. Depositing organization: University of Pennsylvania. Publication: AP2 inhibits cancer cell growth and activates p21WAF1/CIP1 expression. Zeng YX, Somasundaram K, el-Deiry WS. Nat Genet. 1997 Jan . 15(1):78-82. 10.1038/ng0197-78 PubMed 8988173.
Backbone
  Vector backbone: pBlueScript II KS(+)
  Backbone manufacturer: Stratagene
  Backbone size w/o insert (bp): 5600
  Vector type: Mammalian Expression, Luciferase
Growth in bacteria
  Bacterial resistance: Chloramphenicol, 25 μg/mL
  Growth temperature: 37°C
  Growth strain: DH5alpha
  Copy number: Unknown
Gene/Insert
  Gene/Insert name: p21 promoter deletion mutant (alt name: p21, WAF1)
  Species: H. sapiens (human)
  Insert size (bp): 1447
  Mutation: Identical to 2-Luc except that the 50-bp region between -144 and -95 has been deleted.
  Entrez Gene: CDKN1A (a.k.a. CAP20, CDKN1, CIP1, MDA-6, P21, SDI1, WAF1, p21CIP1)
  Tag / fusion protein: luciferase (C terminal on backbone)
  Cloning method: Restriction Enzyme
  Sequencing primers: 5′ na
Terms and licenses: Academic/Nonprofit Terms; Industry Terms: Not Available to Industry
How to cite: 2-Luc-Del-50 was a gift from Wafik El-Deiry (Addgene plasmid # 21730 ; http://n2t.net/addgene:21730 ; RRID:Addgene_21730)
