[The description below was written by a language model from this plasmid's Addgene catalogue record.]
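Description:
2-Luc-Del-50 is a luciferase reporter plasmid for studying transcriptional regulation of the human CDKN1A gene, which encodes the cyclin-dependent kinase inhibitor p21 (WAF1/CIP1). It is built on a pBlueScript II KS(+)-derived backbone listed at about 5.6 kb, a size that implies the backbone already carries the luciferase coding region along with the standard phagemid elements. The record classifies it as a mammalian expression/luciferase vector. It is propagated in E. coli, and the recorded bacterial selection is chloramphenicol. This is unusual for a pBluescript-type backbone, which normally confers ampicillin resistance, and the record does not explain the difference. Copy number is listed as unknown, and no mammalian selection marker is stated.

The insert is a roughly 1.45 kb fragment of the human p21 promoter placed upstream of luciferase, so reporter output reflects the activity of the promoter fragment in transfected mammalian cells. The construct is identical to its parent reporter, 2-Luc, except that a 50-bp segment between positions -144 and -95 of the promoter has been deleted. Comparing this deletion mutant with the intact parent tests whether that proximal region is needed for promoter activation by a given transcription factor or stimulus. The associated publication concerns activation of p21 expression by AP2, which suggests the deletion was designed to map an AP2-responsive region, although the record does not explicitly state which binding sites are removed. No feature table or annotated sequence was provided, so the exact arrangement of polyadenylation signals and other regulatory elements is not documented here.
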