>Addgene plasmid #21730 | 2-Luc-Del-50 | addgene partial sequence | sequence record 47688 | T7 5'-TAATACGACTCACTATAGGG-3'
GCTCTAGAACTAGTGGATCCCCCGGGCTGCAGGAATTCGATATCAAGCTTGAGGTCAGCTGCGTTAGAGG
AAGAAGACTGGGCATGTCTGGGCAGAGATTTCCAGACTCTGAGCAGCCTGAGATGTCAGTAATTGTAGCT
GCTCCAAGCCTGGGCTCTGTTTTTCAGTGGGATTTCTGTTCAGATGAACAATCCATCCTCTGCAATTTTT
TAAAAGCAAAACTGCAAATGTTTCAGGCACAGAAAGGAGGCAAAGGTGAAGTCCAGGGGAGGTCAGGGGT
GTGAGGTAGATGGGAGCGGATAGGCACATCACTCATTTCTGTGTCTGTCAGAAGAACCAGTAGACACTTC
CAGAATTGTCCTTTATTTACGTCATCTCCATAAACCATCTGCAAATGAGGGTTATTTGGCATTTTTGTCA
TTTTGGAACCACAGAAATAAAGGATGACAAGCAGAGAGCCCCGGGCAGGAGGCAAAAGTCCTGTGTTCCA
ACTATAGTCATTTCTTTGCTGCATGATCTGAGTTAGGTCACCAGACTTCTCTGAGCCCCAGTTTCCCCAG
CAGTGTATACGGGCTATGTGGGGAGTATTCAGGAGACAGACAACTCACTCGTCAAATCCTCCCCTTCCTG
GCCAACAAAGCTGCTGCAACCACAGGGGTTTCTTCTGTTCAGGTGAGTGTAGGGTGTAGGGAGATTGGTT
CAATGTCCAATTCTTCTGTTTCCCTGGAGATCAGGTTGCCCTTTTTTGGTAGTCTCTCCAATTCCCTCCT
TCCCGGAAGCATGTGACAATCAACAACTTTGTATACTTAAGTTC
