>Addgene plasmid #21730 | 2-Luc-Del-50 | addgene partial sequence | sequence record 47690 | LucNrev 5'-CCTTATGCAGTTGCTCTCC-3'
TGGCGCCGGGCCTTTCTTTATGTTTTTGGCGTCTTCCATTTTACCAACAGTACCGGAATGCCAAGCTCGA
GCTCCACCGCGGTGGCGGCCGCTCTAGAACTAGTGGATCGAGGTCGACAGGAACTGACTTCGGCAGCTGC
TCACACCTCAGCTGGCGCAGCTCAGCGCGGCCCTGATATACAACCGCCCCGCCCGGGCCCGCCTCAAGGA
GGCGATCCGCTCGGCCCAGCGCGGAGCAGCTGAGCCTGGCCGAGTTCCAGCAGGCCAGCCGGTCCCGGAA
CCTCGCGTGCTGCAGAGGGGCACTTCCCTCCTCCCCCAGTCCCTCGCCTGCGTTGGTGCGCTGGACACAT
TTCCCCACAAAGTGAGCCACAAATCTGGCTTTTTTTACTTGGAGAATGAGTTGGCACTCTCCAGGAGGAC
ACAGCACTGTTAGAATGAGCCCCCTTTCTGGCTCACCGCTGACCCACTCTGGCAGGCAAGGATTTACCCA
ATGCAGCTGAAAAGATCAGGAGGATGACATTAATACATAAAAATTCATAAATTATAAAAACGATGCACCT
CTCTGCAATTTCCAGAAAAGCCCCACAATATCACCTCTATTCCCACTGATCCCTCACTAGGTCACCTCTC
CCAGAAGCACCTGGAGCACCTAGACACCCCAACAAAGCATCTTGAGGCCGGAATGATTTTTCAGTCCCGT
TTATTTCACAGATGAGGAAATTGAGGTCCACTGAACTTAAGTATACAAAGTTGTTGATTGTCACATGCTT
CCGGGAAGGAGGGAATTGGAGAGACTACCAAAAAAGGGCAACCTGATCTCCAGGGAAACAGAAGAATTGG
ACATTGAACCAATCTCCCTACACCCTACACTCACCTGAACAGAAGAAACC
